>Addgene plasmid #238347 | pAAV-CAG(short)-AnsACR-EYFP-WPRE-hGH | addgene full sequence | sequence record 485507 | Addgene NGS Result
CCTGCAGGCAGCTGCGCGCTCGCTCGCTCACTGAGGCCGCCCGGGCGTCGGGCGACCTTTGGTCGCCCGG
CCTCAGTGAGCGAGCGAGCGCGCAGAGAGGGAGTGGCCAACTCCATCACTAGGGGTTCCTGCGGCCGCAC
GCGTAACACTAGTTATTAATAGTAATCAATTACGGGGTCATTAGTTCATAGCCCATATATGGAGTTCCGC
GTTACATAACTTACGGTAAATGGCCCGCCTGGCTGACCGCCCAACGACCCCCGCCCATTGACGTCAATAA
TGACGTATGTTCCCATAGTAACGCCAATAGGGACTTTCCATTGACGTCAATGGGTGGAGTATTTACGGTA
AACTGCCCACTTGGCAGTACATCAAGTGTATCATATGCCAAGTACGCCCCCTATTGACGTCAATGACGGT
AAATGGCCCGCCTGGCATTATGCCCAGTACATGACCTTATGGGACTTTCCTACTTGGCAGTACATCTACG
TATTAGTCATCGCTATTACCATGGTCGAGGTGAGCCCCACGTTCTGCTTCACTCTCCCCATCTCCCCCCC
CTCCCCACCCCCAATTTTGTATTTATTTATTTTTTAATTATTTTGTGCAGCGATGGGGGCGGGGGGGGGG
GGGGGGCGCGCGCCAGGGGGGGGGGGGGGGGGSGAGGGGGGGGGSGGGGSGAGGSGGAGAGGTGCGGCGG
CAGCCAATCAGAGCGGCGCGCTCCGAAAGTTTCCTTTTATGGCGAGGCGGCGGCGGCGGCGGCCCTATAA
AAAGCGAAGCGCGCGGCGGGCGGGAGTCGCTGCGCGCTGCCTTCGCCCCGTGCCCCGCTCCGCCGCCGCC
TCGCGCCGCCCGCCCCGGCTCTGACTGACCGCGTTACTCCCACAGGTGAGCGGGCGGGACGGCCCTTCTC
CTCCGGGCTGTAATTAGCGCTTGGTTTAATGACGGCTTGTTTCTTTTCTGTGGCTGCGTGAAAGCCTTGA
GGGGCTCCGGGAGCGCCGGCAGGAAGGAAATGGGCGGGGAGGGCCTTCGTGCGTCGCCGCGCCGCCGTCC
CCTTCTCCCTCTCCAGCCTCGGGGCTGTCCGCGGGGGGACGGCTGCCTTCGGGGGGGACGGGGCAGGGCG
GGGTTCGGCTTCTGGCGTGTGACCGGCGGCTCTAGAGCCTCTGCTAACCATGTTCATGCCTTCTTCTTTT
TCCTACAGCTCCTGGGCAACGTGCTGGTTATTGTGCTGTCTCATCATTTTGGCAAAGAATTGCGGCCCAA
CGGTACCGCGGGCCCGGGATCCATGGCAACCCTGCCCGCCATCGACATGGTCTACGTGGTCCAAGGCATC
GTGTCCGTGGTGGCCAGCACACACGCCATTTTCCTGCTGTTTAGATACTTCAAAAGCAGAGGACCTTGGC
AGGAGGCCTTCGTGGTGTGCGTGCAGAGCTTCTGCGCCATCAGCAGCCTGGTGCTTACAGCCGTGGACCA
GAGCATCGAATCCGGCATGGATGTGCTGAACGGCGCCGGCGACACCATCAACATCCTGAGATTCCTGGGA
TGGTTCGTGACCTGTCCTGTGCAGGTGGCCGCCCTGTGCAATCTGAATCACATCGCCGATTACGCCAGCG
CCGAGGGCAGCACCCACCAGGGAGGCGCTGGCACCGTGAACGAGGCCACCATGATGGCCATCATGACCAA
CATGCTGGTCTGCGCCACCATGATGGCTACCGCTGCTAGCCCTACATTCAAGGTGATCTACTTTCTGGTG
GGCGGTGTTCTCTGTGCCTACCTGTTCTATGTGTTCGGCTCTGTGTTCCGGAAGTACCAGAGACTGGTTC
CCGAGTCTAAGAGCGCTAAAGTGCTGCTGCCTGTGTTTTACCTGGCCTGGTCCCTGTTCCCCATCACCGC
CCTGCTGTCTCCATACGGCTTCAGCACCGTGTCTGAATCTACAGCCGGAGCCATGTTCTCCCTGGCCGAC
CTGCCTGCCAAGAACCTGATCGTGGTGCTCATGGGCAACGTGCGGAGAAGCATCGAAAGCAAGACCAGCG
GCACAGCTACAGGCAGCCTGAGCTCTCTGCAGCGGACAGGCAGCGCCGTTAACGTGAGCAAGGGCGAGGA
GCTGTTCACCGGGGTGGTGCCCATCCTGGTCGAGCTGGACGGCGACGTAAACGGCCACAAGTTCAGCGTG
TCCGGCGAGGGCGAGGGCGATGCCACCTACGGCAAGCTGACCCTGAAGTTCATCTGCACCACCGGCAAGC
TGCCCGTGCCCTGGCCCACCCTCGTGACCACCTTCGGCTACGGCCTGCAGTGCTTCGCCCGCTACCCCGA
CCACATGAAGCAGCACGACTTCTTCAAGTCCGCCATGCCCGAAGGCTACGTCCAGGAGCGCACCATCTTC
TTCAAGGACGACGGCAACTACAAGACCCGCGCCGAGGTGAAGTTCGAGGGCGACACCCTGGTGAACCGCA
TCGAGCTGAAGGGCATCGACTTCAAGGAGGACGGCAACATCCTGGGGCACAAGCTGGAGTACAACTACAA
CAGCCACAACGTCTATATCATGGCCGACAAGCAGAAGAACGGCATCAAGGTGAACTTCAAGATCCGCCAC
AACATCGAGGACGGCAGCGTGCAGCTCGCCGACCACTACCAGCAGAACACCCCCATCGGCGACGGCCCCG
TGCTGCTGCCCGACAACCACTACCTGAGCTACCAGTCCGCCCTGAGCAAAGACCCCAACGAGAAGCGCGA
TCACATGGTCCTGCTGGAGTTCGTGACCGCCGCCGGGATCACTCTCGGCATGGACGAGCTGTACAAGTGA
GCTAGCGAATTCAAGCTTAAATTCGATATCAAGCTTATCGATAATCAACCTCTGGATTACAAAATTTGTG
AAAGATTGACTGGTATTCTTAACTATGTTGCTCCTTTTACGCTATGTGGATACGCTGCTTTAATGCCTTT
GTATCATGCTATTGCTTCCCGTATGGCTTTCATTTTCTCCTCCTTGTATAAATCCTGGTTGCTGTCTCTT
TATGAGGAGTTGTGGCCCGTTGTCAGGCAACGTGGCGTGGTGTGCACTGTGTTTGCTGACGCAACCCCCA
CTGGTTGGGGCATTGCCACCACCTGTCAGCTCCTTTCCGGGACTTTCGCTTTCCCCCTCCCTATTGCCAC
GGCGGAACTCATCGCCGCCTGCCTTGCCCGCTGCTGGACAGGGGCTCGGCTGTTGGGCACTGACAATTCC
GTGGTGTTGTCGGGGAAATCATCGTCCTTTCCTTGGCTGCTCGCCTATGTTGCCACCTGGATTCTGCGCG
GGACGTCCTTCTGCTACGTCCCTTCGGCCCTCAATCCAGCGGACCTTCCTTCCCGCGGCCTGCTGCCGGC
TCTGCGGCCTCTTCCGCGTCTTCGCCTTCGCCCTCAGACGAGTCGGATCTCCCTTTGGGCCGCCTCCCCG
CATCGATACCGAGCGCTGCTCGAGAGATCTACGGGTGGCATCCCTGTGACCCCTCCCCAGTGCCTCTCCT
GGCCCTGGAAGTTGCCACTCCAGTGCCCACCAGCCTTGTCCTAATAAAATTAAGTTGCATCATTTTGTCT
GACTAGGTGTCCTTCTATAATATTATGGGGTGGAGGGGGGTGGTATGGAGCAAGGGGCAAGTTGGGAAGA
CAACCTGTAGGGCCTGCGGGGTCTATTGGGAACCAAGCTGGAGTGCAGTGGCACAATCTTGGCTCACTGC
AATCTCCGCCTCCTGGGTTCAAGCGATTCTCCTGCCTCAGCCTCCCGAGTTGTTGGGATTCCAGGCATGC
ATGACCAGGCTCAGCTAATTTTTGTTTTTTTGGTAGAGACGGGGTTTCACCATATTGGCCAGGCTGGTCT
CCAACTCCTAATCTCAGGTGATCTACCCACCTTGGCCTCCCAAATTGCTGGGATTACAGGCGTGAACCAC
TGCTCCCTTCCCTGTCCTTCTGATTTTGTAGGTAACCACGTGCGGACCGAGCGGCCGCAGGAACCCCTAG
TGATGGAGTTGGCCACTCCCTCTCTGCGCGCTCGCTCGCTCACTGAGGCCGGGCGACCAAAGGTCGCCCG
ACGCCCGGGCTTTGCCCGGGCGGCCTCAGTGAGCGAGCGAGCGCGCAGCTGCCTGCAGGGGCGCCTGATG
CGGTATTTTCTCCTTACGCATCTGTGCGGTATTTCACACCGCATA
[95 nt withheld, positions 4176-4270]
T
[46 nt withheld, positions 4272-4317]
C
[141 nt withheld, positions 4319-4459]
CCTTTGACGTTGGAGTCCACGTTCTTTAATAGTGGACTCTTGTTCCAAACTGGAACAACACTCAACTCTA
TCTCGGGCTATTCTTTTGATTTATAAGGGATTTTGCCGATTTCGGTCTATTGGTTAAAAAATGAGCTGAT
TTAACAAAAATTTAACGCGAATTTTAACAAAATATTAACGTTTACAATTTTATGGTGCACTCTCAGTACA
ATCTGCTCTGATGCCGCATAGTTAAGCCAGCCCCGACACCCGCCAACACCCGCTGACGCGCCCTGACGGG
CTTGTCTGCTCCCGGCATCCGCTTACAGACAAGCTGTGACCGTCTCCGGGAGCTGCATGTGTCAGAGGTT
TTCACCGTCATCACCGAAACGCGCGAGACGAAAGGGCCTCGTGATACGCCTATTTTTATAGGTTAATGTC
ATGATAATAATGGTTTCTTAGACGTCAGGTGGCACTTTTCGGGGAAATGTGCGCGGAACCCCTATTTGTT
TATTTTTCTAAATACATTCAAATATGTATCCGCTCATGAGACAATAACCCTGATAAATGCTTCAATAATA
TTGAAAAAGGAAGAGTATGAGTATTCAACATTTCCGTGTCGCCCTTATTCCCTTTTTTGCGGCATTTTGC
CTTCCTGTTTTTGCTCACCCAGAAACGCTGGTGAAAGTAAAAGATGCTGAAGATCAGTTGGGTGCACGAG
TGGGTTACATCGAACTGGATCTCAACAGCGGTAAGATCCTTGAGAGTTTTCGCCCCGAAGAACGTTTTCC
AATGATGAGCACTTTTAAAGTTCTGCTATGTGGCGCGGTATTATCCCGTATTGACGCCGGGCAAGAGCAA
CTCGGTCGCCGCATACACTATTCTCAGAATGACTTGGTTGAGTACTCACCAGTCACAGAAAAGCATCTTA
CGGATGGCATGACAGTAAGAGAATTATGCAGTGCTGCCATAACCATGAGTGATAACACTGCGGCCAACTT
ACTTCTGACAACGATCGGAGGACCGAAGGAGCTAACCGCTTTTTTGCACAACATGGGGGATCATGTAACT
CGCCTTGATCGTTGGGAACCGGAGCTGAATGAAGCCATACCAAACGACGAGCGTGACACCACGATGCCTG
TAGCAATGGCAACAACGTTGCGCAAACTATTAACTGGCGAACTACTTACTCTAGCTTCCCGGCAACAATT
AATAGACTGGATGGAGGCGGATAAAGTTGCAGGACCACTTCTGCGCTCGGCCCTTCCGGCTGGCTGGTTT
ATTGCTGATAAATCTGGAGCCGGTGAGCGTGGGTCTCGCGGTATCATTGCAGCACTGGGGCCAGATGGTA
AGCCCTCCCGTATCGTAGTTATCTACACGACGGGGAGTCAGGCAACTATGGATGAACGAAATAGACAGAT
CGCTGAGATAGGTGCCTCACTGATTAAGCATTGGTAACTGTCAGACCAAGTTTACTCATATATACTTTAG
ATTGATTTAAAACTTCATTTTTAATTTAAAAGGATCTAGGTGAAGATCCTTTTTGATAATCTCATGACCA
AAATCCCTTAACGTGAGTTTTCGTTCCACTGAGCGTCAGACCCCGTAGAAAAGATCAAAGGATCTTCTTG
AGATCCTTTTTTTCTGCGCGTAATCTGCTGCTTGCAAACAAAAAAACCACCGCTACCAGCGGTGGTTTGT
TTGCCGGATCAAGAGCTACCAACTCTTTTTCCGAAGGTAACTGGCTTCAGCAGAGCGCAGATACCAAATA
CTGTTCTTCTAGTGTAGCCGTAGTTAGGCCACCACTTCAAGAACTCTGTAGCACCGCCTACATACCTCGC
TCTGCTAATCCTGTTACCAGTGGCTGCTGCCAGTGGCGATAAGTCGTGTCTTACCGGGTTGGACTCAAGA
CGATAGTTACCGGATAAGGCGCAGCGGTCGGGCTGAACGGGGGGTTCGTGCACACAGCCCAGCTTGGAGC
GAACGACCTACACCGAACTGAGATACCTACAGCGTGAGCTATGAGAAAGCGCCACGCTTCCCGAAGGGAG
AAAGGCGGACAGGTATCCGGTAAGCGGCAGGGTCGGAACAGGAGAGCGCACGAGGGAGCTTCCAGGGGGA
AACGCCTGGTATCTTTATAGTCCTGTCGGGTTTCGCCACCTCTGACTTGAGCGTCGATTTTTGTGATGCT
CGTCAGGGGGGCGGAGCCTATGGAAAAACGCCAGCAACGCGGCCTTTTTACGGTTCCTGGCCTTTTGCTG
GCCTTTTGCTCACATGT
Features (pLannotate 1.2.2; 19 found; start..end, strand, type, name):
     12..39      +  repeat_region  AAV2 ITR (fragment): inverted terminal repeat of adeno-associated virus serotype 2 inverted
     68..95      +  repeat_region  AAV2 ITR (fragment): inverted terminal repeat of adeno-associated virus serotype 2 inverted
    210..513     +  enhancer       CMV enhancer: human cytomegalovirus immediate early enhancer
    515..792     +  promoter       chicken β-actin promoter: No description available
    793..928     +  intron         hybrid intron (fragment): hybrid between chicken β-actin (CBA) and minute virus of mice (MMV) introns (Gray et al., 2011)
    993..1198    +  intron         chimeric intron (fragment): chimera between introns from chicken β-actin and rabbit β-globin
   1260..1282    +  misc_feature   MCS (fragment): multiple cloning site
   2084..2797    +  CDS            EYFP: EYFP is a basic (constitutively fluorescent) green/yellow fluorescent protein published in 1996, derived from Aequorea victoria. It is reported to be a very rapidly-maturing weak dimer with high acid sensitivity.
   2820..2843    +  misc_feature   MCS (fragment): pBluescript multiple cloning site
   2843..3431    +  misc_feature   WPRE: woodchuck hepatitis virus posttranscriptional regulatory element
   3463..3939    +  polyA_signal   hGH poly(A) signal: human growth hormone polyadenylation signal
   3979..4119    +  repeat_region  AAV2 ITR: inverted terminal repeat of adeno-associated virus serotype 2 inverted
   4124..4175    -  misc_feature   bom (fragment): basis of mobility region from pBR322
   4194..4649    +  rep_origin     f1 ori (sequence partly withheld): f1 bacteriophage origin of replication; arrow indicates direction of (+) strand synthesis
   4650..4699    -  misc_feature   bom (fragment): basis of mobility region from pBR322
   4801..4836    -  CDS            rop (fragment): Rop protein, which maintains plasmids at low copy number; rop
   4931..5035    +  promoter       AmpR promoter: bla
   5036..5896    +  CDS            AmpR: β-lactamase; bla; confers resistance to ampicillin, carbenicillin, and related antibiotics
   6067..6655    +  rep_origin     ori: high-copy-number ColE1/pMB1/pBR322/pUC origin of replication
