[The description below was written by a language model from this plasmid's Addgene catalogue record and pLannotate feature annotations shown in this document.]
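Description:
pAAV-CAG(short)-AnsACR-EYFP-WPRE-hGH is an adeno-associated virus transfer plasmid (6,716 nt in the sequenced record) built on a pAAV backbone for mammalian expression, either by direct transfection or after packaging into recombinant AAV. It is maintained in bacteria through a high-copy ColE1/pUC-type origin and selected with ampicillin via the β-lactamase gene. An f1 phage origin is also present, along with small annotated remnants of pBR322 bom and rop sequences. The expression cassette is bounded by AAV2 inverted terminal repeats, which provide the signals for replication and encapsidation of the intervening DNA. The right-hand ITR is annotated in full, whereas the left one is detected only as two short fragments, which may reflect the difficulty of sequencing or annotating these structured repeats. The recombination-reducing propagation strain listed in the record fits with the presence of such repeats.

Expression is driven by a shortened CAG promoter, annotated as the CMV immediate-early enhancer, the chicken β-actin promoter and truncated chimeric intron segments. The insert is AnsACR, described in the associated publication as one of a group of blue-shifted channelrhodopsins from ancyromonads. The feature table does not annotate its coding sequence, but the unannotated interval between the upstream cloning-site remnant and EYFP is where it would be expected to lie. EYFP is fused to its C terminus, so that expressing cells and protein localisation can be seen by fluorescence. Downstream, a WPRE enhances transcript stability and expression, and the human growth hormone polyadenylation signal terminates the message. The construct provides strong, constitutive AnsACR-EYFP expression, and the publication title indicates use in multiplexed optogenetic experiments.
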