Addgene plasmid #238347: pAAV-CAG(short)-AnsACR-EYFP-WPRE-hGH
Purpose: Expression of AnsACR-EYFP in cells under CAG promoter
Depositing lab: Mingshan Xue. Depositing organization: Baylor College of Medicine. Publication: Blue-shifted ancyromonad channelrhodopsins for multiplex optogenetics. Govorunova EG, Sineshchekov OA, Li H, Gou Y, Chen H, Yang S, Wang Y, Mitchell S, Palmateer A, Brown LS, St-Pierre F, Xue MG, Spudich JL. Elife. 2025 Sep 19;14:RP106508. doi: 10.7554/eLife.106508. PubMed 40970384.
Backbone
  Vector backbone: pAAV
  Vector type: Mammalian Expression, AAV
Growth in bacteria
  Bacterial resistance: Ampicillin, 100 μg/mL
  Growth temperature: 37°C
  Growth strain: NEB Stable
  Copy number: Unknown
Gene/Insert
  Gene/Insert name: AnsACR
  Tag / fusion protein: EYFP (C terminal on backbone)
Terms and licenses: Academic/Nonprofit Terms; Industry Terms: Not Available to Industry
How to cite: pAAV-CAG(short)-AnsACR-EYFP-WPRE-hGH was a gift from Mingshan Xue (Addgene plasmid # 238347 ; http://n2t.net/addgene:238347 ; RRID:Addgene_238347)
